>Addgene plasmid #129317 | pRSET-QUE7mu R122A | addgene full sequence | sequence record 260986 | Addgene NGS Result
TAATACGACTCACTATAGGGAGACCACAACGGTTTCCCTCTAGAAATAATTTTGTTTAACTTTAAGAAGG
AGATATACATATGCGGGGTTCTCATCATCATCATCATCATGGTATGGCTAGCATGACTGGTGGACAGCAA
ATGGGTCGGGATCTGTACGACGATGACGATAAGGATCCGATGAAAACGATCCACGTGAGCGTCACTACTC
CTGATGGCCCGGTGTACGAAGACGATGTTGAAATGGTCAGCGTCAAAGCGAAAAGCGGCGAGCTCGGCAT
TTTGCCGGGGCACATTCCGCTTAAGGCCCCGCTCGAGATCAGCGCGGCCCGGCTGAAAAAAGGCGGCAAA
ACGCAATACATTGCCGTCAGCGGCGGCAATTTGGAAGTCCGCCCGGACAAAGTGACGATTAACGCTCAAG
CTGCTGAACGGGCGGAGGACATTGACGTCCTCCGCGCCAAAGCGGCGAAAGAGCGGGCGGAGCGCCGCCT
GCAAAGCCAGACCCGTTACAACAGCCACAACGTCTATATCATGGCCGACAAGCAGAAGAACGGCATCAAG
GTGAACTTCAAGATCCGCCACAACATCGAGGACGGCAGCGTGCAGCTCGCCGACCACTACCAGCAGAACA
CCCCCATCGGCGACGGCCCCGTGCTGCTGCCCGACAACCACTACCTGAGCACCCAGTCCAAGCTGAGCAA
AGACCCCAACGAGAAGCGCGATCACATGGTCCTGCTGGAGTTCGTGACCGCCGCCGGGATCACTCTCGGC
ATGGACGAGCTGTACAAGGGTGGCACCGGAGGGAGCATGGTGAGCAAGGGCGAGGAGCTGTTCACCGGGG
TGGTGCCCATCCTGGTCGAGCTGGACGGCGACGTAAACGGCCACAAGTTCAGCGTGTCCGGCGAGGGCGA
GGGCGATGCCACCTACGGCAAGCTGACCCTGAAGTTCATCTGCACCACCGGCAAGCTGCCCGTGCCCTGG
CCCACCCTCGTGACCACCCTGACCTACGGCGTGCAGTGCTTCAGCCGCTACCCCGACCACATGAAGCAGC
ACGACTTCTTCAAGTCCGCCATGCCCGAAGGCTACGTCCAGGAGCGCACCATCTTCTTCAAGGACGACGG
CAACTACAAGACCCGCGCCGAGGTGAAGTTCGAGGGCGACACCCTGGTGAACCGCATCGAGCTGAAGGGC
ATCGACTTCAAGGAGGACGGCAACATCCTGGGGCACAAGCTGGAGTACAACCTGGGTGACATCGACTTCA
AACGGGCCGAACTGGCGTTAAAAGCTGCCATGAACCGTTTGAGCGTTGCGGAAATGAAGTGAATTCGAAG
CTTGATCCGGTTGCTAACAAAGCCCGAAAGGAAGCTGAGTTGGCTGCTGCCACCGCTGAGCAATAACTAG
CATAACCCCTTGGGGCCTCTAAACGGGTCTTGAGGGGTTTTTTGCTGAAAGGAGGAACTATATCCGGATC
TGGCGTAATAGCGAAGAGGCCCGCACCGATCGCCCTTCCCAACAGTTGCGCAGCCTGAATGGCGAATGGG
[124 nt withheld, positions 1541-1664]
C
[91 nt withheld, positions 1666-1756]
A
[49 nt withheld, positions 1758-1806]
CCTTTGACGTTGGAGTCCACGTTCTTT
[37 nt withheld, positions 1834-1870]
ACCCTATCTCGGTCTATTCTTTTGATTTATAAGGGATTTTGCCGATTTCGGCCTATTGGTTAAAAAATGA
GCTGATTTAACAAAAATTTAACGCGAATTTTAACAAAATATTAACGCTTACAATTTAGGTGGCACTTTTC
GGGGAAATGTGCGCGGAACCCCTATTTGTTTATTTTTCTAAATACATTCAAATATGTATCCGCTCATGAG
ACAATAACCCTGATAAATGCTTCAATAATATTGAAAAAGGAAGAGTATGAGTATTCAACATTTCCGTGTC
GCCCTTATTCCCTTTTTTGCGGCATTTTGCCTTCCTGTTTTTGCTCACCCAGAAACGCTGGTGAAAGTAA
AAGATGCTGAAGATCAGTTGGGTGCACGAGTGGGTTACATCGAACTGGATCTCAACAGCGGTAAGATCCT
TGAGAGTTTTCGCCCCGAAGAACGTTTTCCAATGATGAGCACTTTTAAAGTTCTGCTATGTGGCGCGGTA
TTATCCCGTATTGACGCCGGGCAAGAGCAACTCGGTCGCCGCATACACTATTCTCAGAATGACTTGGTTG
AGTACTCACCAGTCACAGAAAAGCATCTTACGGATGGCATGACAGTAAGAGAATTATGCAGTGCTGCCAT
AACCATGAGTGATAACACTGCGGCCAACTTACTTCTGACAACGATCGGAGGACCGAAGGAGCTAACCGCT
TTTTTGCACAACATGGGGGATCATGTAACTCGCCTTGATCGTTGGGAACCGGAGCTGAATGAAGCCATAC
CAAACGACGAGCGTGACACCACGATGCCTGTAGCAATGGCAACAACGTTGCGCAAACTATTAACTGGCGA
ACTACTTACTCTAGCTTCCCGGCAACAATTAATAGACTGGATGGAGGCGGATAAAGTTGCAGGACCACTT
CTGCGCTCGGCCCTTCCGGCTGGCTGGTTTATTGCTGATAAATCTGGAGCCGGTGAGCGTGGGTCTCGCG
GTATCATTGCAGCACTGGGGCCAGATGGTAAGCCCTCCCGTATCGTAGTTATCTACACGACGGGGAGTCA
GGCAACTATGGATGAACGAAATAGACAGATCGCTGAGATAGGTGCCTCACTGATTAAGCATTGGTAACTG
TCAGACCAAGTTTACTCATATATACTTTAGATTGATTTAAAACTTCATTTTTAATTTAAAAGGATCTAGG
TGAAGATCCTTTTTGATAATCTCATGACCAAAATCCCTTAACGTGAGTTTTCGTTCCACTGAGCGTCAGA
CCCCGTAGAAAAGATCAAAGGATCTTCTTGAGATCCTTTTTTTCTGCGCGTAATCTGCTGCTTGCAAACA
AAAAAACCACCGCTACCAGCGGTGGTTTGTTTGCCGGATCAAGAGCTACCAACTCTTTTTCCGAAGGTAA
CTGGCTTCAGCAGAGCGCAGATACCAAATACTGTTCTTCTAGTGTAGCCGTAGTTAGGCCACCACTTCAA
GAACTCTGTAGCACCGCCTACATACCTCGCTCTGCTAATCCTGTTACCAGTGGCTGCTGCCAGTGGCGAT
AAGTCGTGTCTTACCGGGTTGGACTCAAGACGATAGTTACCGGATAAGGCGCAGCGGTCGGGCTGAACGG
GGGGTTCGTGCACACAGCCCAGCTTGGAGCGAACGACCTACACCGAACTGAGATACCTACAGCGTGAGCT
ATGAGAAAGCGCCACGCTTCCCGAAGGGAGAAAGGCGGACAGGTATCCGGTAAGCGGCAGGGTCGGAACA
GGAGAGCGCACGAGGGAGCTTCCAGGGGGAAACGCCTGGTATCTTTATAGTCCTGTCGGGTTTCGCCACC
TCTGACTTGAGCGTCGATTTTTGTGATGCTCGTCAGGGGGGCGGAGCCTATGGAAAAACGCCAGCAACGC
GGCCTTTTTACGGTTCCTGGCCTTTTGCTGGCCTTTTGCTCACATGTTCTTTCCTGCGTTATCCCCTGAT
TCTGTGGATAACCGTATTACCGCCTTTGAGTGAGCTGATACCGCTCGCCGCAGCCGAACGACCGAGCGCA
GCGAGTCAGTGAGCGAGGAAGCGGAAGAGCGCCCAATACGCAAACCGCCTCTCCCCGCGCGTTGGCCGAT
TCATTAATGCAGGATCTCGATCCCGCGAAAT
Features (pLannotate 1.2.2; 16 found; start..end, strand, type, name):
      1..19      +  promoter       T7 promoter: promoter for bacteriophage T7 RNA polymerase
     51..73      +  RBS            RBS: efficient ribosome binding site from bacteriophage T7 gene 10 (Olins and Rangwala, 1989)
     93..113     +  CDS            capTEV™ (fragment): composite tag for in vivo biotinylation, TEV protease cleavage, and 6xHis tagging
    114..146     +  CDS            T7 tag (gene 10 leader): leader peptide from bacteriophage T7 gene 10 promotes efficient translation in E. coli
    150..173     +  CDS            Xpress™ tag: Xpress™ epitope tag, including an enterokinase recognition and cleavage site
    180..500     +  CDS            atpC (fragment): ATPE_GEOKA - Experimental evidence at protein level: Swiss-Prot protein existence level 1. Produces ATP from ADP in the presence of a proton gradient across the membrane. From Geobacillus kaustophilus (strain HTA426).
    519..1241    +  CDS            cEGFP: cEGFP is a basic (constitutively fluorescent) green fluorescent protein published in 2008, derived from Aequorea victoria.
   1248..1319    +  CDS            atpC (fragment): ATPE_BACP3 - Experimental evidence at protein level: Swiss-Prot protein existence level 1. Produces ATP from ADP in the presence of a proton gradient across the membrane. From Bacillus sp. (strain PS3).
   1342..1389    +  CDS            SET1 (fragment): solubility-enhancement tag derived from T7 phage gene 10B
   1397..1444    +  terminator     T7 terminator: transcription terminator for bacteriophage T7 RNA polymerase
   1470..1536    +  CDS            lacZα (fragment): LacZα fragment of β-galactosidase; lacZ fragment
   1541..1969    +  rep_origin     f1 ori (sequence partly withheld): f1 bacteriophage origin of replication; arrow indicates direction of (+) strand synthesis
   2022..2126    +  promoter       AmpR promoter: bla
   2127..2987    +  CDS            AmpR: β-lactamase; bla; confers resistance to ampicillin, carbenicillin, and related antibiotics
   3158..3746    +  rep_origin     ori: high-copy-number ColE1/pMB1/pBR322/pUC origin of replication
   3929..3982    +  CDS            lacI (fragment): lac repressor; lacI; The lac repressor binds to the lac operator to inhibit transcription in E. coli. This inhibition can be relieved by adding lactose or isopropyl-β-D-thiogalactopyranoside (IPTG).
