[The description below was written by a language model from this plasmid's Addgene catalogue record and pLannotate feature annotations shown in this document.]
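Description:
pRSET-QUE7mu R122A is a bacterial expression plasmid of about 4.0 kb built on the pRSET B backbone. It carries a synthetic insert named QUEEN-7mu R122A, which the record describes only as a mutant of a QUEEN-7 variant. The associated publication concerns the QUEEN family of quantitative fluorescent ATP indicator proteins. The plasmid is maintained at high copy in E. coli through a ColE1/pUC-type origin and is selected with ampicillin via the β-lactamase gene and its own promoter. An f1 origin is also present, which in principle allows production of single-stranded DNA. Short lacZα and lacI fragments in the annotation appear to be backbone remnants rather than functional genes.

Expression is driven by a T7 promoter followed by the T7 gene 10 ribosome binding site and ends at a T7 terminator, so transcription requires a host that supplies T7 RNA polymerase. The open reading frame begins with the usual pRSET N-terminal leader. This comprises a short fragment annotated as part of a His-containing composite tag (most likely the 6xHis stretch), the T7 gene 10 leader peptide, and an Xpress epitope with an enterokinase cleavage site. Together these allow affinity purification, detection and tag removal.

The sensor itself is annotated as a circularly permuted EGFP placed between two fragments of the bacterial F-type ATP synthase ε subunit (atpC, matching Geobacillus/Bacillus PS3 homologues). This matches the QUEEN design, in which ATP binding to the ε subunit changes the fluorescence of the embedded fluorescent protein. The name implies an arginine-to-alanine substitution at position 122, but the record does not state its functional effect. The construct is suited to producing recombinant mutant indicator protein in E. coli for purification and characterisation or for comparison with related QUEEN variants.
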