Addgene plasmid #129317: pRSET-QUE7mu R122A
Purpose: mutant of QUEEN-7+D20
Depositing lab: Yasushi Okada. Depositing organization: RIKEN Center for Biosystems Dynamics Research, Kobe. Publication: Live cell imaging of metabolic heterogeneity by quantitative fluorescent ATP indicator protein, QUEEN-37C. Yaginuma H, Okada Y. bioRxiv 2021.10.08.463131 10.1101/2021.10.08.463131.
Backbone
  Vector backbone: pRSET B
  Vector type: Bacterial Expression
Growth in bacteria
  Bacterial resistance: Ampicillin, 100 μg/mL
  Growth temperature: 37°C
  Growth strain: DH5alpha
  Copy number: High Copy
Gene/Insert
  Gene/Insert name: QUEEN-7mu R122A
  Species: Synthetic
  Cloning method: Restriction Enzyme; 5′ cloning site Unknown (unknown if destroyed)
Terms and licenses: Academic/Nonprofit Terms; Industry Terms: Not Available to Industry
Depositor comments: Depositor Adm #1041 . Please visit https://www.biorxiv.org/content/10.1101/2021.10.08.463131v1 for bioRxiv preprint.
How to cite: pRSET-QUE7mu R122A was a gift from Yasushi Okada (Addgene plasmid # 129317 ; http://n2t.net/addgene:129317 ; RRID:Addgene_129317)
